Addgene plasmid #127023: pJUMP18-merR_O
Purpose: Basic Part O- ORF; merR; transcription factor
Depositing lab: Chris French. Depositing organization: University of Edinburgh. Publication: Joint universal modular plasmids (JUMP): a flexible vector platform for synthetic biology. Valenzuela-Ortega M, French C. Synth Biol (Oxf). 2021 Feb 2;6(1):ysab003. doi: 10.1093/synbio/ysab003. eCollection 2021. PubMed 33623824.
Backbone
  Vector backbone: pJUMP18-Uac
  Backbone manufacturer: Backbone derived from SEVA.
  Vector type: Bacterial Expression, Synthetic Biology
Growth in bacteria
  Bacterial resistance: Ampicillin, 100 μg/mL
  Growth temperature: 37°C
  Growth strain: JM109
  Copy number: High Copy
Gene/Insert
  Gene/Insert name: Part merR_o
  Species: Synthetic
  Mutation: None
  Cloning method: Restriction Enzyme; 5′ cloning site Unknown (unknown if destroyed)
Terms and licenses: Academic/Nonprofit Terms; Industry Terms: Not Available to Industry
Depositor comments: Part based on sequence from iGEM part BBa_K346001 Please visit https://www.biorxiv.org/content/10.1101/799585v1 for bioRxiv preprint.
How to cite: pJUMP18-merR_O was a gift from Chris French (Addgene plasmid # 127023 ; http://n2t.net/addgene:127023 ; RRID:Addgene_127023)
