[The description below was written by a language model from this plasmid's Addgene catalogue record and pLannotate feature annotations shown in this document.]
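Description:
pJUMP18-merR_O is a small (about 3.1 kb) bacterial synthetic-biology plasmid from the Joint Universal Modular Plasmids (JUMP) platform. It serves as a storage vector for a basic "O" (open reading frame) part encoding the transcription factor MerR. The backbone, pJUMP18-Uac, is derived from the SEVA modular vector architecture. It replicates in E. coli from a high-copy ColE1/pUC-type origin and is selected with ampicillin through a TEM-type beta-lactamase gene, which is driven by its own bla promoter and followed by the phage fd terminator. An incP oriT is also annotated, and this element would allow conjugative mobilisation when transfer functions are supplied in trans.

The payload is a synthetic merR coding sequence, which the record says is based on an iGEM registry part. The annotation matches it to Pseudomonas aeruginosa MerR, the regulator of the mercury resistance operon. MerR binds the mer operator and represses transcription when mercury is absent. When mercuric ions bind, it becomes a strong activator while remaining on the DNA. The ORF is flanked by BioBrick prefix and suffix sequences, and the cargo region is insulated by the lambda t0 terminator downstream and an rrnB T1 terminator upstream. No promoter or ribosome binding site is annotated directly ahead of merR, as expected for a part-only plasmid rather than an expression unit. A short lacI fragment and a CAP binding site are also detected, probably remnants of a lac-based screening cassette in the parent backbone. The exact cloning sites are not recorded. The plasmid is intended as a source of the merR ORF for modular assembly into larger transcription units, for example mercury-responsive circuits or biosensors.
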