Features (pLannotate 1.2.2; 12 found; start..end, strand, type, name):
     39..60      +  misc_feature   BioBrick prefix: BioBrick prefix for parts that do not start with "ATG"
     86..514     +  CDS            merR: MERR_PSEAI - Experimental evidence at protein level: Swiss-Prot protein existence level 1. Mediates the mercuric-dependent induction of mercury resistance operon. In the absence of mercury MerR represses transcription by binding tightly to the mer operator region; when mercury is present the dimeric complex binds a single ion and becomes a potent transcriptional activator, while remaining bound to the mer site. From Pseudomonas aeruginosa.
    541..561     +  misc_feature   BioBrick suffix: universal suffix for all parts
    595..689     +  terminator     lambda t0 terminator: transcription terminator from phage lambda
    762..853     +  promoter       AmpR promoter: bla
    854..1711    +  CDS            bla: BLAT_ECOLX - Experimental evidence at protein level: Swiss-Prot protein existence level 1. TEM-type are the most prevalent beta-lactamases in enterobacteria; they hydrolyze the beta-lactam bond in susceptible beta-lactam antibiotics, thus conferring resistance to penicillins and cephalosporins. TEM-3 and TEM-4 are capable of hydrolyzing cefotaxime and ceftazidime. TEM-5 is capable of hydrolyzing ceftazidime. TEM-6 is capable of hydrolyzing ceftazidime and aztreonam. TEM-8/CAZ-2, TEM- 16/CAZ-7 and TEM-24/CAZ-6 are markedly active against ceftazidime. IRT- 4 shows resistance to beta-lactamase in
   1718..1757    +  terminator     fd terminator: central terminator from bacteriophage fd (Otsuka and Kunisawa, 1982)
   1904..2012    +  oriT           oriT: incP origin of transfer
   2048..2636    +  rep_origin     ori: high-copy-number ColE1/pMB1/pBR322/pUC origin of replication
   2819..2911    +  CDS            lacI (fragment): lac repressor; lacI; The lac repressor binds to the lac operator to inhibit transcription in E. coli. This inhibition can be relieved by adding lactose or isopropyl-β-D-thiogalactopyranoside (IPTG).
   2924..2945    +  protein_bind   CAP binding site: CAP binding activates transcription in the presence of cAMP. E. coli catabolite activator protein
   2979..3065    -  terminator     rrnB T1 terminator: Escherichia coli rrnB; transcription terminator T1 from the E. coli rrnB gene
>Addgene plasmid #127023 | pJUMP18-merR_O | addgene full sequence | sequence record 248396 | Addgene NGS Result
TTAATTAAGGAGTTTTGCAGGTGCACCTGCTTTTCGCTGAATTCGCGGCCGCTTCTAGAGGGTCTGCGAT
GTTTGGTCTCTAGCCGAAAATAATTTGGAAAACCTGACCATTGGCGTTTTTGCCAAGGCGGCCGGGGTCA
ACGTGGAGACAATCCGCTTCTATCAGCGCAAGGGCCTGTTGCGGGAACCGGACAAGCCTTACGGCAGCAT
CCGCCGCTATGGGGAGGCGGACGTGGTTCGGGTGAAATTCGTGAAATCGGCACAGCGGCTGGGGTTCAGT
CTGGACGAGATTGCCGAGCTGTTGCGGCTCGACGATGGCACCCACTGCGAGGAGGCCAGCAGCCTGGCCG
AACACAAGCTCAAGGACGTGCGCGAGAAGATGGCCGACTTGGCGCGCATGGAAACCGTGCTGTCTGAACT
CGTGTGCGCCTGCCATGCACGAAAGGGGAATGTTTCCTGCCCGTTGATCGCGTCACTACAGGGCGAAGCA
GGCCTGGCAAGGTCAGCTATGCCTGGTTCGTGAGACCTTTCATCGCGACCTACTAGTAGCGGCCGCTGCA
GGGAGTTGTCTTCGAAGACTTCGCTCTAGTCTTGGACTCCTGTTGATAGATCCAGTAATGACCTCAGAAC
TCCATCTGGATTTGTTCAGAACGCTCGGTTGCCGCCGGGCGTTTTTTATTGGTGAGAATCCAGGGGTCCC
CAATAATTACGATTTAAATTAGTAGCCCGCCTAATGAGCGGGCTTTTTTTTAATTCCCCTATTTGTTTAT
TTTTCTAAATACATTCAAATATGTATCCGCTCATGAGACAATAACCCTGATAAATGCTTCAATAATATTG
AAAAAGGAAGAGTATGAGCATTCAGCATTTTCGTGTGGCGCTGATTCCGTTTTTTGCGGCGTTTTGCCTG
CCGGTGTTTGCGCATCCGGAAACCCTGGTGAAAGTGAAAGATGCGGAAGATCAACTGGGTGCGCGCGTGG
GCTATATTGAACTGGATCTGAACAGCGGCAAAATTCTGGAATCTTTTCGTCCGGAAGAACGTTTTCCGAT
GATGAGCACCTTTAAAGTGCTGCTGTGCGGTGCGGTTCTGAGCCGTGTGGATGCGGGCCAGGAACAACTG
GGCCGTCGTATTCATTATAGCCAGAACGATCTGGTGGAATATAGCCCGGTGACCGAAAAACATCTGACCG
ATGGCATGACCGTGCGTGAACTGTGCAGCGCGGCGATTACCATGAGCGATAACACCGCGGCGAACCTGCT
GCTGACGACCATTGGCGGTCCGAAAGAACTGACCGCGTTTCTGCATAACATGGGCGATCATGTGACCCGT
CTGGATCGTTGGGAACCGGAACTGAACGAAGCGATTCCGAACGATGAACGTGATACCACCATGCCGGCAG
CAATGGCGACCACCCTGCGTAAACTGCTGACGGGTGAGCTGCTGACCCTGGCAAGCCGCCAGCAACTGAT
TGATTGGATGGAAGCGGATAAAGTGGCGGGTCCGCTGCTGCGTAGCGCGCTGCCGGCTGGCTGGTTTATT
GCGGATAAAAGCGGTGCGGGCGAACGTGGCAGCCGTGGCATTATTGCGGCGCTGGGCCCGGATGGTAAAC
CGAGCCGTATTGTGGTGATTTATACCACCGGCAGCCAGGCGACGATGGATGAACGTAACCGTCAGATTGC
GGAAATTGGCGCGAGCCTGATTAAACATTGGTAAACCGATACAATTAAAGGCTCCTTTTGGAGCCTTTTT
TTTTGGACGACCCTTGTCCTTTTCCGCTGCATAACCCTGCTTCGGGGTCATTATAGCGATTTTTTCGGTA
TATCCATCCTTTTTCGCACGATATACAGGATTTTGCCAAAGGGTTCGTGTAGACTTTCCTTGGTGTATCC
AACGGCGTCAGCCGGGCAGGATAGGTGAAGTAGGCCCACCCGCGAGCGGGTGTTCCTTCTTCACTGTCCC
TTATTCGCACCTGGCGGTGCTCAACGGGAATCCTGCTCTGCGAGGCTGGCCGTAGGCCGGCCCCGTAGAA
AAGATCAAAGGATCTTCTTGAGATCCTTTTTTTCTGCGCGTAATCTGCTGCTTGCAAACAAAAAAACCAC
CGCTACCAGCGGTGGTTTGTTTGCCGGATCAAGAGCTACCAACTCTTTTTCCGAAGGTAACTGGCTTCAG
CAGAGCGCAGATACCAAATACTGTTCTTCTAGTGTAGCCGTAGTTAGGCCACCACTTCAAGAACTCTGTA
GCACCGCCTACATACCTCGCTCTGCTAATCCTGTTACCAGTGGCTGCTGCCAGTGGCGATAAGTCGTGTC
TTACCGGGTTGGACTCAAGACGATAGTTACCGGATAAGGCGCAGCGGTCGGGCTGAACGGGGGGTTCGTG
CACACAGCCCAGCTTGGAGCGAACGACCTACACCGAACTGAGATACCTACAGCGTGAGCTATGAGAAAGC
GCCACGCTTCCCGAAGGGAGAAAGGCGGACAGGTATCCGGTAAGCGGCAGGGTCGGAACAGGAGAGCGCA
CGAGGGAGCTTCCAGGGGGAAACGCCTGGTATCTTTATAGTCCTGTCGGGTTTCGCCACCTCTGACTTGA
GCGTCGATTTTTGTGATGCTCGTCAGGGGGGCGGAGCCTATGGAAAAACGCCAGCAACGCGGCCTTTTTA
CGGTTCCTGGCCTTTTGCTGGCCTTTTGCTCACATGTTCTTTCCTGCGTTATCCCCTGATTCTGTGGATA
ACCGTATTACCGCCTTTGAGTGAGCTGATACCGCTCGCCGCAGCCGAACGACCGAGCGCAGCGAGTCAGT
GAGCGAGGAAGCGGAAGAGCGCCCAATACGCAAACCGCCTCTCCCCGCGCGTTGGCCGATTCATTAATGC
AGCTGGCACGACAGGTTTCCCGACTGGAAAGCGGGCAGTGAGCGCAACGCAATTAATGTGAGTTAGCTCA
CTCATTAGGCAGGCGCGCCCAGCTGTCTAGGGCGGCGGATTTGTCCTACTCAGGAGAGCGTTCACCGACA
AACAACAGATAAAACGAAAGGCCCAGTCTTTCGACTGAGCCTTTCGTTTTATTTGATGCCT
